Addgene plasmid #145287: pET-45b-RUNX2(+10A)-IDR-mCherry
Purpose: Bacterial Expression of 6xHis RUNX2(+10A) IDR mCherry Fusion Protein
Depositing lab: Denes Hnisz. Depositing organization: Max Planck Institute for Molecular Genetics. Publication: Unblending of Transcriptional Condensates in Human Repeat Expansion Disease. Basu S, Mackowiak SD, Niskanen H, Knezevic D, Asimi V, Grosswendt S, Geertsema H, Ali S, Jerkovic I, Ewers H, Mundlos S, Meissner A, Ibrahim DM, Hnisz D. Cell. 2020 May 28;181(5):1062-1079.e30. doi: 10.1016/j.cell.2020.04.018. Epub 2020 May 7. PubMed 32386547.
Backbone
  Vector backbone: pET-45(b+)
  Vector type: Bacterial Expression
Growth in bacteria
  Bacterial resistance: Ampicillin, 100 μg/mL
  Growth temperature: 37°C
  Growth strain: NEB Stable
  Copy number: Low Copy
Gene/Insert
  Gene/Insert name: RUNX2(+10A)-IDR
  Species: H. sapiens (human)
  Mutation: A-repeat expanded
  Entrez Gene: RUNX2 (a.k.a. AML3, CBF-alpha-1, CBFA1, CCD, CCD1, CLCD, OSF-2, OSF2, PEA2aA, PEBP2aA)
  Cloning method: Restriction Enzyme; 5′ cloning site Unknown (unknown if destroyed)
Terms and licenses: Academic/Nonprofit Terms; Industry Terms: Not Available to Industry
How to cite: pET-45b-RUNX2(+10A)-IDR-mCherry was a gift from Denes Hnisz (Addgene plasmid # 145287 ; http://n2t.net/addgene:145287 ; RRID:Addgene_145287)
