[The description below was written by a language model from this plasmid's Addgene catalogue record and pLannotate feature annotations shown in this document.]
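Description:
pET-45b-RUNX2(+10A)-IDR-mCherry is a bacterial expression plasmid of about 6.3 kb built on the pET-45(b+) backbone, designed to produce a recombinant fusion of a 6xHis tag, the intrinsically disordered region (IDR) of human RUNX2 and the red fluorescent protein mCherry. It is maintained in E. coli under ampicillin selection (β-lactamase with its own promoter) and replicates from a pBR322-type ColE1 origin accompanied by the bom site and the rop gene, which is consistent with the low copy number stated in the record. An f1 origin is also present. Short tetracycline-resistance fragments and a predicted E. coli open reading frame are annotated as well; these appear to be backbone remnants rather than functional parts.

Expression follows the standard pET arrangement. A T7 promoter with an adjacent lac operator drives transcription, a T7 gene 10 ribosome binding site directs translation, and a T7 terminator closes the unit. The plasmid-borne lacI gene supplies repressor, so expression is held off until induction with IPTG in a host that provides T7 RNA polymerase. The annotated open reading frame contains a RUNX2 fragment followed by mCherry. The His tag named in the purpose field is not separately annotated in the feature table, and partial S-Tag and SET1 matches lie downstream of mCherry, though the record does not show whether they are translated. The RUNX2 segment carries an expanded alanine repeat (+10A). RUNX2 is a transcription factor involved in osteoblast differentiation and skeletal development. Going by the title of the associated publication, the purified fluorescent protein was probably used to examine how repeat expansion affects transcriptional condensate behaviour in human repeat expansion disease.
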