Features (pLannotate 1.2.2; 20 found; start..end, strand, type, name):
      1..23      +  RBS            RBS: efficient ribosome binding site from bacteriophage T7 gene 10 (Olins and Rangwala, 1989)
     90..431     +  CDS            RUNX2 (fragment): RUNX2_HUMAN - Also known as AML3, CBFA1, OSF2, PEBP2A. Experimental evidence at protein level: Swiss-Prot protein existence level 1. Transcription factor involved in osteoblastic differentiation and skeletal morphogenesis (PubMed:28505335, PubMed:28738062, PubMed:28703881). Essential for the maturation of osteoblasts and both intramembranous and endochondral ossification. CBF binds to the core site, 5'-PYGPYGGT-3', of a number of enhancers and promoters, including murine leukemia virus, polyomavirus enhancer, T-cell receptor enhancers, osteocalcin, osteopontin, bone sialoprotein, alpha 1(I) co
    459..1166    +  CDS            mCherry: mCherry is a basic (constitutively fluorescent) red fluorescent protein published in 2004, derived from Discosoma sp.. It is reported to be a very rapidly-maturing monomer with low acid sensitivity.
   1194..1235    +  CDS            S-Tag (fragment): affinity and epitope tag derived from pancreatic ribonuclease A
   1265..1282    +  CDS            SET1 (fragment): solubility-enhancement tag derived from T7 phage gene 10B
   1290..1337    +  terminator     T7 terminator: transcription terminator for bacteriophage T7 RNA polymerase
   1374..1829    +  rep_origin     f1 ori (sequence partly withheld): f1 bacteriophage origin of replication; arrow indicates direction of (+) strand synthesis
   1944..2804    -  CDS            AmpR: β-lactamase; bla; confers resistance to ampicillin, carbenicillin, and related antibiotics
   2805..2897    -  promoter       AmpR promoter: bla
   2978..3566    +  rep_origin     ori: high-copy-number ColE1/pMB1/pBR322/pUC origin of replication
   3752..3891    -  misc_feature   bom: basis of mobility region from pBR322
   3993..4184    -  CDS            rop: Rop protein, which maintains plasmids at low copy number; rop
   4201..4581    +  CDS            YPB1_ECOLX: Protein predicted: Swiss-Prot protein existence level 4. From Escherichia coli.
   4643..4707    -  CDS            TcR (fragment): tetracycline efflux protein; tet; confers resistance to tetracycline
   4722..4743    -  protein_bind   CAP binding site: CAP binding activates transcription in the presence of cAMP. E. coli catabolite activator protein
   4756..5838    -  CDS            lacI: lac repressor; lacI; The lac repressor binds to the lac operator to inhibit transcription in E. coli. This inhibition can be relieved by adding lactose or isopropyl-β-D-thiogalactopyranoside (IPTG).
   5839..5916    -  promoter       lacI promoter: lacI
   5924..6203    -  CDS            TcR (fragment): tetracycline efflux protein; tet; confers resistance to tetracycline
   6229..6247    +  promoter       T7 promoter: promoter for bacteriophage T7 RNA polymerase
   6248..6272    +  protein_bind   lac operator: The lac repressor binds to the lac operator to inhibit transcription in E. coli. This inhibition can be relieved by adding lactose or isopropyl-β-D-thiogalactopyranoside (IPTG). lac repressor encoded by lacI
>Addgene plasmid #145287 | pET-45b-RUNX2(+10A)-IDR-mCherry | addgene full sequence | sequence record 311809 | Addgene NGS Result
TTTGTTTAACTTTAAGAAGGAGATATACCATGGCACATCACCACCACCATCACGTGGGTACCGGTGGAAG
AGAGGCCACTAGTGCCACCATGGCATCAAACAGCCTCTTCAGCACAGTGACACCATGTCAGCAAAACTTC
TTTTGGGATCCGAGCACCAGCCGGCGCTTCAGCCCCCCCTCCAGCAGCCTGCAGCCCGGCAAAATGAGCG
ACGTGAGCCCGGTGGTGGCTGCGCAACAGCAGCAGCAACAGCAGCAGCAGCAACAGCAGCAGCAGCAGCA
GCAACAGCAGCAGCAGCAGCAGGAGGCGGCGGCAGCCGCGGCTGCCGCAGCGGCTGCAGCGGCGGCGGCT
GCGGCGGCGGCGGCGGCTGCGGCGGCGGCAGCTGCAGTGCCCCGGTTGCGGCCGCCCCACGACAACCGCA
CCATGGTGGAGACGTACGGGGTCTGGCTCGTCGGGTCCATGGTTTCCAAAGGAGAGGAGGATAATATGGC
TATAATTAAAGAGTTTATGCGGTTCAAGGTGCATATGGAGGGATCTGTGAACGGTCACGAGTTCGAAATC
GAGGGCGAAGGCGAGGGGCGACCCTATGAAGGGACACAGACGGCCAAACTGAAGGTGACCAAGGGTGGCC
CCCTGCCTTTCGCCTGGGACATCCTGTCACCCCAGTTTATGTACGGCTCTAAGGCTTACGTTAAGCACCC
TGCCGATATTCCGGACTACTTGAAACTGAGCTTCCCTGAAGGGTTCAAGTGGGAACGGGTAATGAATTTT
GAGGATGGCGGTGTAGTCACAGTTACCCAGGACAGCTCTCTTCAGGACGGAGAATTTATCTATAAGGTTA
AACTTCGGGGCACTAACTTCCCATCAGACGGCCCCGTGATGCAGAAGAAAACTATGGGCTGGGAAGCCAG
CTCAGAACGCATGTATCCCGAGGACGGAGCACTGAAGGGAGAAATCAAGCAGCGACTCAAGCTGAAGGAT
GGGGGACATTATGATGCTGAGGTCAAAACCACCTATAAGGCCAAGAAACCCGTTCAGCTTCCTGGGGCAT
ACAACGTGAATATCAAACTGGATATTACATCCCATAACGAAGACTATACCATCGTGGAACAGTACGAGCG
GGCCGAGGGCAGACATAGCACAGGGGGCATGGATGAATTGTACAAGAAGCTTGCGGCCGCACTCGAGTCT
GGTAAAGAAACCGCTGCTGCGAAATTTGAACGCCAGCACATGGACTCGTCTACTAGCGCAGCTTAATTAA
CCTAGGCTGCTGCCACCGCTGAGCAATAACTAGCATAACCCCTTGGGGCCTCTAAACGGGTCTTGAGGGG
TTTTTTGCTGAAAGGAGGAACTATATCCGGATTGGCGAATGGG
[124 nt withheld, positions 1374-1497]
C
[91 nt withheld, positions 1499-1589]
A
[49 nt withheld, positions 1591-1639]
CCTTTGACGTTGGAGTCCACGTTCTTT
[37 nt withheld, positions 1667-1703]
ACCCTATCTCGGTCTATTCTTTTGATTTATAAGGGATTTTGCCGATTTCGGCCTATTGGTTAAAAAATGA
GCTGATTTAACAAAAATTTAACGCGAATTTTAACAAAATATTAACGTTTACAATTTCTGGCGGCACGATG
GCATGAGATTATCAAAAAGGATCTTCACCTAGATCCTTTTAAATTAAAAATGAAGTTTTAAATCAATCTA
AAGTATATATGAGTAAACTTGGTCTGACAGTTACCAATGCTTAATCAGTGAGGCACCTATCTCAGCGATC
TGTCTATTTCGTTCATCCATAGTTGCCTGACTCCCCGTCGTGTAGATAACTACGATACGGGAGGGCTTAC
CATCTGGCCCCAGTGCTGCAATGATACCGCGAGACCCACGCTCACCGGCTCCAGATTTATCAGCAATAAA
CCAGCCAGCCGGAAGGGCCGAGCGCAGAAGTGGTCCTGCAACTTTATCCGCCTCCATCCAGTCTATTAAT
TGTTGCCGGGAAGCTAGAGTAAGTAGTTCGCCAGTTAATAGTTTGCGCAACGTTGTTGCCATTGCTACAG
GCATCGTGGTGTCACGCTCGTCGTTTGGTATGGCTTCATTCAGCTCCGGTTCCCAACGATCAAGGCGAGT
TACATGATCCCCCATGTTGTGCAAAAAAGCGGTTAGCTCCTTCGGTCCTCCGATCGTTGTCAGAAGTAAG
TTGGCCGCAGTGTTATCACTCATGGTTATGGCAGCACTGCATAATTCTCTTACTGTCATGCCATCCGTAA
GATGCTTTTCTGTGACTGGTGAGTACTCAACCAAGTCATTCTGAGAATAGTGTATGCGGCGACCGAGTTG
CTCTTGCCCGGCGTCAATACGGGATAATACCGCGCCACATAGCAGAACTTTAAAAGTGCTCATCATTGGA
AAACGTTCTTCGGGGCGAAAACTCTCAAGGATCTTACCGCTGTTGAGATCCAGTTCGATGTAACCCACTC
GTGCACCCAACTGATCTTCAGCATCTTTTACTTTCACCAGCGTTTCTGGGTGAGCAAAAACAGGAAGGCA
AAATGCCGCAAAAAAGGGAATAAGGGCGACACGGAAATGTTGAATACTCATACTCTTCCTTTTTCAATCA
TGATTGAAGCATTTATCAGGGTTATTGTCTCATGAGCGGATACATATTTGAATGTATTTAGAAAAATAAA
CAAATAGGTCATGACCAAAATCCCTTAACGTGAGTTTTCGTTCCACTGAGCGTCAGACCCCGTAGAAAAG
ATCAAAGGATCTTCTTGAGATCCTTTTTTTCTGCGCGTAATCTGCTGCTTGCAAACAAAAAAACCACCGC
TACCAGCGGTGGTTTGTTTGCCGGATCAAGAGCTACCAACTCTTTTTCCGAAGGTAACTGGCTTCAGCAG
AGCGCAGATACCAAATACTGTCCTTCTAGTGTAGCCGTAGTTAGGCCACCACTTCAAGAACTCTGTAGCA
CCGCCTACATACCTCGCTCTGCTAATCCTGTTACCAGTGGCTGCTGCCAGTGGCGATAAGTCGTGTCTTA
CCGGGTTGGACTCAAGACGATAGTTACCGGATAAGGCGCAGCGGTCGGGCTGAACGGGGGGTTCGTGCAC
ACAGCCCAGCTTGGAGCGAACGACCTACACCGAACTGAGATACCTACAGCGTGAGCTATGAGAAAGCGCC
ACGCTTCCCGAAGGGAGAAAGGCGGACAGGTATCCGGTAAGCGGCAGGGTCGGAACAGGAGAGCGCACGA
GGGAGCTTCCAGGGGGAAACGCCTGGTATCTTTATAGTCCTGTCGGGTTTCGCCACCTCTGACTTGAGCG
TCGATTTTTGTGATGCTCGTCAGGGGGGCGGAGCCTATGGAAAAACGCCAGCAACGCGGCCTTTTTACGG
TTCCTGGCCTTTTGCTGGCCTTTTGCTCACATGTTCTTTCCTGCGTTATCCCCTGATTCTGTGGATAACC
GTATTACCGCCTTTGAGTGAGCTGATACCGCTCGCCGCAGCCGAACGACCGAGCGCAGCGAGTCAGTGAG
CGAGGAAGCGGAAGAGCGCCTGATGCGGTATTTTCTCCTTACGCATCTGTGCGGTATTTCACACCGCAAT
GGTGCACTCTCAGTACAATCTGCTCTGATGCCGCATAGTTAAGCCAGTATACACTCCGCTATCGCTACGT
GACTGGGTCATGGCTGCGCCCCGACACCCGCCAACACCCGCTGACGCGCCCTGACGGGCTTGTCTGCTCC
CGGCATCCGCTTACAGACAAGCTGTGACCGTCTCCGGGAGCTGCATGTGTCAGAGGTTTTCACCGTCATC
ACCGAAACGCGCGAGGCAGCTGCGGTAAAGCTCATCAGCGTGGTCGTGAAGCGATTCACAGATGTCTGCC
TGTTCATCCGCGTCCAGCTCGTTGAGTTTCTCCAGAAGCGTTAATGTCTGGCTTCTGATAAAGCGGGCCA
TGTTAAGGGCGGTTTTTTCCTGTTTGGTCACTGATGCCTCCGTGTAAGGGGGATTTCTGTTCATGGGGGT
AATGATACCGATGAAACGAGAGAGGATGCTCACGATACGGGTTACTGATGATGAACATGCCCGGTTACTG
GAACGTTGTGAGGGTAAACAACTGGCGGTATGGATGCGGCGGGACCAGAGAAAAATCACTCAGGGTCAAT
GCCAGCGCTTCGTTAATACAGATGTAGGTGTTCCACAGGGTAGCCAGCAGCATCCTGCGATGCAGATCCG
GAACATAATGGTGCAGGGCGCTGACTTCCGCGTTTCCAGACTTTACGAAACACGGAAACCGAAGACCATT
CATGTTGTTGCTCAGGTCGCAGACGTTTTGCAGCAGCAGTCGCTTCACGTTCGCTCGCGTATCGGTGATT
CATTCTGCTAACCAGTAAGGCAACCCCGCCAGCCTAGCCGGGTCCTCAACGACAGGAGCACGATCATGCT
AGTCATGCCCCGCGCCCACCGGAAGGAGCTGACTGGGTTGAAGGCTCTCAAGGGCATCGGTCGAGATCCC
GGTGCCTAATGAGTGAGCTAACTTACATTAATTGCGTTGCGCTCACTGCCCGCTTTCCAGTCGGGAAACC
TGTCGTGCCAGCTGCATTAATGAATCGGCCAACGCGCGGGGAGAGGCGGTTTGCGTATTGGGCGCCAGGG
TGGTTTTTCTTTTCACCAGTGAGACGGGCAACAGCTGATTGCCCTTCACCGCCTGGCCCTGAGAGAGTTG
CAGCAAGCGGTCCACGCTGGTTTGCCCCAGCAGGCGAAAATCCTGTTTGATGGTGGTTAACGGCGGGATA
TAACATGAGCTGTCTTCGGTATCGTCGTATCCCACTACCGAGATGTCCGCACCAACGCGCAGCCCGGACT
CGGTAATGGCGCGCATTGCGCCCAGCGCCATCTGATCGTTGGCAACCAGCATCGCAGTGGGAACGATGCC
CTCATTCAGCATTTGCATGGTTTGTTGAAAACCGGACATGGCACTCCAGTCGCCTTCCCGTTCCGCTATC
GGCTGAATTTGATTGCGAGTGAGATATTTATGCCAGCCAGCCAGACGCAGACGCGCCGAGACAGAACTTA
ATGGGCCCGCTAACAGCGCGATTTGCTGGTGACCCAATGCGACCAGATGCTCCACGCCCAGTCGCGTACC
GTCTTCATGGGAGAAAATAATACTGTTGATGGGTGTCTGGTCAGAGACATCAAGAAATAACGCCGGAACA
TTAGTGCAGGCAGCTTCCACAGCAATGGCATCCTGGTCATCCAGCGGATAGTTAATGATCAGCCCACTGA
CGCGTTGCGCGAGAAGATTGTGCACCGCCGCTTTACAGGCTTCGACGCCGCTTCGTTCTACCATCGACAC
CACCACGCTGGCACCCAGTTGATCGGCGCGAGATTTAATCGCCGCGACAATTTGCGACGGCGCGTGCAGG
GCCAGACTGGAGGTGGCAACGCCAATCAGCAACGACTGTTTGCCCGCCAGTTGTTGTGCCACGCGGTTGG
GAATGTAATTCAGCTCCGCCATCGCCGCTTCCACTTTTTCCCGCGTTTTCGCAGAAACGTGGCTGGCCTG
GTTCACCACGCGGGAAACGGTCTGATAAGAGACACCGGCATACTCTGCGACATCGTATAACGTTACTGGT
TTCACATTCACCACCCTGAATTGACTCTCTTCCGGGCGCTATCATGCCATACCGCGAAAGGTTTTGCGCC
ATTCGATGGTGTCCGGGATCTCGACGCTCTCCCTTATGCGACTCCTGCATTAGGAAGCAGCCCAGTAGTA
GGTTGAGGCCGTTGAGCACCGCCGCCGCAAGGAATGGTGCATGCAAGGAGATGGCGCCCAACAGTCCCCC
GGCCACGGGGCCTGCCACCATACCCACGCCGAAACAAGCGCTCATGAGCCCGAAGTGGCGAGCCCGATCT
TCCCCATCGGTGATGTCGGCGATATAGGCGCCAGCAACCGCACCTGTGGCGCCGGTGATGCCGGCCACGA
TGCGTCCGGCGTAGAGGATCGAGATCGATCTCGATCCCGCGAAATTAATACGACTCACTATAGGGGAATT
GTGAGCGGATAACAATTCCCCTCTAGAAATAAT
