>Addgene plasmid #145287 | pET-45b-RUNX2(+10A)-IDR-mCherry | depositor partial sequence | sequence record 287496 | pET-45b-RUNX2(+10A)-IDR-mCherry sequence 1117 bps
TACCGGTGGAAGAGAGGCCACTAGTGCCACCATGGCATCAAACAGCCTCTTCAGCACAGTGACACCATGT
CAGCAAAACTTCTTTTGGGATCCGAGCACCAGCCGGCGCTTCAGCCCCCCCTCCAGCAGCCTGCAGCCCG
GCAAAATGAGCGACGTGAGCCCGGTGGTGGCTGCGCAACAGCAGCAGCAACAGCAGCAGCAGCAACAGCA
GCAGCAGCAGCAGCAACAGCAGCAGCAGCAGCAGGAGGCGGCGGCAGCGGCCGCTGCCGCAGCGGCTGCA
GCGGCGGCGGCTGCGGCGGCGGCGGCGGCTGCGGCGGCGGCAGCTGCAGTGCCCCGGTTACGGCCGCCCC
ACGACAACCGCACCATGGTGGAGACGTACGGGGTCTGGCTCGTCGGGTCCATGGTTTCCAAAGGAGAGGA
GGATAATATGGCTATAATTAAAGAGTTTATGCGGTTCAAGGTGCATATGGAGGGATCTGTGAACGGTCAC
GAGTTCGAAATCGAGGGCGAAGGCGAGGGGCGACCCTATGAAGGGACACAGACGGCCAAACTGAAGGTGA
CCAAGGGTGGCCCCCTGCCTTTCGCCTGGGACATCCTGTCACCCCAGTTTATGTACGGCTCTAAGGCTTA
CGTTAAGCACCCTGCCGATATTCCGGACTACTTGAAACTGAGCTTCCCTGAAGGGTTCAAGTGGGAACGG
GTAATGAATTTTGAGGATGGCGGTGTAGTCACAGTTACCCAGGACAGCTCTCTTCAGGACGGAGAATTTA
TCTATAAGGTTAAACTTCGGGGCACTAACTTCCCATCAGACGGCCCCGTGATGCAGAAGAAAACTATGGG
CTGGGAAGCCAGCTCAGAACGCATGTATCCCGAGGACGGAGCACTGAAGGGAGAAATCAAGCAGCGACTC
AAGCTGAAGGATGGGGGACATTATGATGCTGAGGTCAAAACCACCTATAAGGCCAAGAAACCCGTTCAGC
TTCCTGGGGCATACAACGTGAATATCAAACTGGATATTACATCCCATAACGAAGACTATACCATCGTGGA
ACAGTACGAGCGGGCCGAGGGCAGACATAGCACAGGGGGCATGGATGAATTGTACAAGAAGCTTGCG
